Addgene plasmid #89378: E1b-GFP-Tol2-Gateway mmu SE-Irf2bpl I
Purpose: Vector for reporter assay of one mouse super-enhancer region
Depositing lab: Alena Shkumatava. Depositing organization: Institut Curie. Publication: Comparative analyses of super-enhancers reveal conserved elements in vertebrate genomes. Perez-Rico YA, Boeva V, Mallory AC, Bitetti A, Majello S, Barillot E, Shkumatava A. Genome Res. 2017 Feb;27(2):259-268. doi: 10.1101/gr.203679.115. Epub 2016 Dec 13. PubMed 27965291.
Backbone
  Vector backbone: E1b-GFP-Tol2-Gateway
  Backbone manufacturer: Nadav Ahituv lab
  Total vector size (bp): 10999
  Modifications to backbone: Insertion of super-enhancer region
Growth in bacteria
  Bacterial resistance: Chloramphenicol and Ampicillin, 25 & 100 μg/mL
  Growth temperature: 37°C
  Growth strain: ccdB Survival
  Copy number: High Copy
Gene/Insert
  Gene/Insert name: Irf2bpl (alt name: super-enhancer Irf2bpl)
  Species: M. musculus (mouse)
  Insert size (bp): 1672
  Entrez Gene: Irf2bpl (a.k.a. 6430527G18Rik, Eap1)
  Cloning method: Gibson Cloning
  Sequencing primers: 5′ CAGTCTCTAGCTCAATTTTGCCTCA; 3′ GAAACACCAAGAGTTTGCCTACC
Terms and licenses: Academic/Nonprofit Terms; Industry Terms: Not Available to Industry
How to cite: E1b-GFP-Tol2-Gateway mmu SE-Irf2bpl I was a gift from Alena Shkumatava (Addgene plasmid # 89378 ; http://n2t.net/addgene:89378 ; RRID:Addgene_89378)
