[The description below was written by a language model from this plasmid's Addgene catalogue record and pLannotate feature annotations shown in this document.]
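Description:
E1b-GFP-Tol2-Gateway mmu SE-Irf2bpl I is an enhancer-reporter plasmid built on the E1b-GFP-Tol2-Gateway backbone, carrying a 1,672 bp mouse genomic fragment from the super-enhancer associated with Irf2bpl. The fragment was inserted by Gibson cloning rather than by Gateway recombination. Consistent with this, the feature table shows the Gateway destination cassette still intact: attR1 and attR2 flank a chloramphenicol acetyltransferase gene and the ccdB toxin gene, along with a ccdA fragment. This explains why the plasmid is maintained in a ccdB-tolerant E. coli strain under dual chloramphenicol and ampicillin selection. The remainder of the bacterial backbone is pBluescript-like, with a high-copy ColE1/pUC origin, AmpR, an f1 origin, lac/lacZα remnants and flanking T3 and T7 promoters.

The reporter unit consists of a minimal TATA-box promoter (annotated as a minP fragment, corresponding to the E1b minimal promoter named in the backbone), followed by a rabbit β-globin intron, EGFP and an SV40 polyadenylation signal. Because the minimal promoter has low basal activity, GFP expression depends on regulatory input from a nearby test sequence. The super-enhancer insert itself is not annotated, but an unannotated stretch of about 1.7 kb between attR2 and the minimal promoter matches its expected size and would place it directly upstream of the reporter. The Tol2 transposon arms implied by the backbone name are likewise not annotated; such arms allow transposase-mediated genomic integration of the reporter cassette, commonly in zebrafish embryos. The stated purpose is a reporter assay of one mouse super-enhancer region; the record does not state the host organism used for that assay.
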