Features (pLannotate 1.2.2; 25 found; start..end, strand, type, name):
      1..125     +  protein_bind   attR1: mutant version of attR; recombination site for the Gateway® LR reaction LR Clonase™
    150..180     +  promoter       lac UV5 promoter: E. coli lac promoter with an "up" mutation
    204..233     +  promoter       cat promoter (fragment): promoter of the E. coli cat gene encoding chloramphenicol acetyltransferase
    234..893     +  CDS            CmR: chloramphenicol acetyltransferase; cat; confers resistance to chloramphenicol
   1072..1230    +  CDS            ccdA (fragment): CCDA_ECO57 - Also known as H, letA. Experimental evidence at protein level: Swiss-Prot protein existence level 1. Antitoxin component of a type II toxin-antitoxin (TA) system which inhibits the post-segregational killing (PSK) of plasmid-free cells, also referred to as a plasmid addiction system. Binds to and blocks the activity of CcdB; will also remove bound CcdB protein from the CcdB-GyrA complex by forming a CcdA-CcdB complex, a process termed rejuvenation. Functions as a transcriptional corepressor for the ccdAB operon, repression also requires CcdB (By similarity). From Escherichia coli
   1235..1537    +  CDS            ccdB: CCDB_ECOLI - Also known as G, letB, letD. Experimental evidence at protein level: Swiss-Prot protein existence level 1. Toxic component of a type II toxin-antitoxin (TA) system, functioning in plasmid maintainence. Responsible for the post- segregational killing (PSK) of plasmid-free cells, also referred to as a plasmid addiction system. Half-life of over 2 hours. Cell killing by CcdB is accompanied by filamentation, defects in chromosome and plasmid segregation, defects in cell division, formation of anucleate cells, decreased DNA synthesis and plasmid loss. Interferes with the activity of DN
   1581..1705    -  protein_bind   attR2: mutant version of attR; recombination site for the Gateway® LR reaction LR Clonase™
   3405..3422    +  promoter       minP (fragment): minimal TATA-box promoter with low basal activity
   3491..4063    +  intron         β-globin intron: intron from rabbit β-globin gene
   4143..4862    +  CDS            EGFP: the original enhanced GFP (Yang et al., 1996) mammalian codon-optimized
   4863..4887    -  misc_feature   MCS (fragment): pBluescript multiple cloning site
   4907..5041    -  polyA_signal   SV40 poly(A) signal: SV40 polyadenylation signal
   5064..5147    -  CDS            large T antigen (fragment): large T antigen from SV40 (simian virus 40)
   5711..5751    -  misc_feature   MCS (fragment): pBluescript multiple cloning site
   5764..5782    -  promoter       T3 promoter: promoter for bacteriophage T3 RNA polymerase
   5825..5847    -  protein_bind   lac operator (fragment): The lac repressor binds to the lac operator to inhibit transcription in E. coli. This inhibition can be relieved by adding lactose or isopropyl-β-D-thiogalactopyranoside (IPTG). lac repressor encoded by lacI
   5851..5881    -  promoter       lac promoter: promoter for the E. coli lac operon
   5896..5917    -  protein_bind   CAP binding site: CAP binding activates transcription in the presence of cAMP. E. coli catabolite activator protein
   5930..6022    -  CDS            lacI (fragment): lac repressor; lacI; The lac repressor binds to the lac operator to inhibit transcription in E. coli. This inhibition can be relieved by adding lactose or isopropyl-β-D-thiogalactopyranoside (IPTG).
   6205..6793    -  rep_origin     ori: high-copy-number ColE1/pMB1/pBR322/pUC origin of replication
   6964..7824    -  CDS            AmpR: β-lactamase; bla; confers resistance to ampicillin, carbenicillin, and related antibiotics
   7825..7929    -  promoter       AmpR promoter: bla
   7982..8410    -  rep_origin     f1 ori (sequence partly withheld): f1 bacteriophage origin of replication; arrow indicates direction of (+) strand synthesis
   8415..8570    -  CDS            lacZα (fragment): LacZα fragment of β-galactosidase; lacZ fragment
   8578..8596    +  promoter       T7 promoter: promoter for bacteriophage T7 RNA polymerase
>Addgene plasmid #89378 | E1b-GFP-Tol2-Gateway mmu SE-Irf2bpl I | addgene full sequence | sequence record 175423 | Addgene NGS Result
ACAAGTTTGTACAAAAAAGCTGAACGAGAAACGTAAAATGATATAAATATCAATATATTAAATTAGATTT
TGCATAAAAAACAGACTACATAATACTGTAAAACACAACATATCCAGTCACTATGGCGGCCGCATTAGGC
ACCCCAGGCTTTACACTTTATGCTTCCGGCTCGTATAATGTGTGGATTTTGAGTTAGGATCCGTCGAGAT
TTTCAGGAGCTAAGGAAGCTAAAATGGAGAAAAAAATCACTGGATATACCACCGTTGATATATCCCAATG
GCATCGTAAAGAACATTTTGAGGCATTTCAGTCAGTTGCTCAATGTACCTATAACCAGACCGTTCAGCTG
GATATTACGGCCTTTTTAAAGACCGTAAAGAAAAATAAGCACAAGTTTTATCCGGCCTTTATTCACATTC
TTGCCCGCCTGATGAATGCTCATCCGGAATTCCGTATGGCAATGAAAGACGGTGAGCTGGTGATATGGGA
TAGTGTTCACCCTTGTTACACCGTTTTCCATGAGCAAACTGAAACGTTTTCATCGCTCTGGAGTGAATAC
CACGACGATTTCCGGCAGTTTCTACACATATATTCGCAAGATGTGGCGTGTTACGGTGAAAACCTGGCCT
ATTTCCCTAAAGGGTTTATTGAGAATATGTTTTTCGTCTCAGCCAATCCCTGGGTGAGTTTCACCAGTTT
TGATTTAAACGTGGCCAATATGGACAACTTCTTCGCCCCCGTTTTCACCATGGGCAAATATTATACGCAA
GGCGACAAGGTGCTGATGCCGCTGGCGATTCAGGTTCATCATGCCGTTTGTGATGGCTTCCATGTCGGCA
GAATGCTTAATGAATTACAACAGTACTGCGATGAGTGGCAGGGCGGGGCGTAAACGCGTGGATCCGGCTT
ACTAAAAGCCAGATAACAGTATGCGTATTTGCGCGCTGATTTTTGCGGTATAAGAATATATACTGATATG
TATACCCGAAGTATGTCAAAAAGAGGTATGCTATGAAGCAGCGTATTACAGTGACAGTTGACAGCGACAG
CTATCAGTTGCTCAAGGCATATATGATGTCAATATCTCCGGTCTGGTAAGCACAACCATGCAGAATGAAG
CCCGTCGTCTGCGTGCCGAACGCTGGAAAGCGGAAAATCAGGAAGGGATGGCTGAGGTCGCCCGGTTTAT
TGAAATGAACGGCTCTTTTGCTGACGAGAACAGGGGCTGGTGAAATGCAGTTTAAGGTTTACACCTATAA
AAGAGAGAGCCGTTATCGTCTGTTTGTGGATGTACAGAGTGATATTATTGACACGCCCGGGCGACGGATG
GTGATCCCCCTGGCCAGTGCACGTCTGCTGTCAGATAAAGTCTCCCGTGAACTTTACCCGGTGGTGCATA
TCGGGGATGAAAGCTGGCGCATGATGACCACCGATATGGCCAGTGTGCCGGTCTCCGTTATCGGGGAAGA
AGTGGCTGATCTCAGCCACCGCGAAAATGACATCAAAAACGCCATTAACCTGATGTTCTGGGGAATATAA
ATGTCAGGCTCCCTTATACACAGCCAGTCTGCAGGTCGACCATAGTGACTGGATATGTTGTGTTTTACAG
TATTATGTAGTCTGTTTTTTATGCAAAATCTAATTTAATATATTGATATTTATATCATTTTACGTTTCTC
GTTCAGCTTTCTTGTACAAAGTGGTGATATCAAGATCTCAGTCTCTAGCTCAATTTTGCCTCAGTTTCCT
CTCTGCTGACTAAAAAGGGATTTTGTGAGGATCAAATGACCTCACAACTGGGCAGCAGGGTCCCAGACTT
CACTCAGTGTCTTTCAGTGCAAGGATGACTCCAGTGTTGTGGGCGTCTCTCAGGCTGTGAGACTTTCTCA
CTGAGGACAGTTCTGAAGCTAGCAGCCCCTGTGAGAGGCAACCAGCATGTGGGCAAATCCTCAGCACACA
CGTTCTTTCCCTTTTCCTCAAGGGTGGTGTTTTCCTCAGACAACAGCCAGCTTCCTGCCTTTGGCCTGTT
ATTCAGAGGTACCGCTCACAAGGCGTGGTACTCAGGGTACTGGAGCTTCTCCACGGAGGGCTAGCAAGGA
GAGAGAGGTGCTCCACCGTGGTGGGGATCACTCCAGGGGAGGAATTGGAAACCACAGCAGAAGGTCCGAG
AGAACAAAGACATGAAGGATCCCACCCAATTCTTTCCTACAGCGACCTTCCAAAAAGGGTCGCTCTTTCT
GGGTGGTGACCTGAAAGGTACCTCCCACTGGAATTATCTAGGATGGCCCGCCCCATCTGCCTATTTCTCT
GGGGTTCACTACCACCTTGCTGGGGAAGCTTGTTGTTCCTCCTGGGAACAGGGTTTCTCTGTGTAGCCCG
GGCTTGTCCTAGCCTCCAGCGGGCACTGAGCCTCCACCCTCCCCTCTCCTTCCTGGACACGTGGTTTTAT
TTTTAACCTGAATTTACAGGCAGGATCTGGAAAAGCCAGTTTGTGGCAGCTTCTAGTCTTTCTGCTTCCC
TCCCCCACCTGAAGAGTAAGTAGCTGGACCGTGCTTGGAGAGGTAGGGGGGCCTGGGCAGCAGGTGTGGA
TAAAGGGCAACCTGCTAGGCCTTGCCAGTTAGAGGACTCCCAGCTCTAGTGGGGTGGGGTGAAATCAGCC
GAACCTTCTGGGCTTTTCTGATGTAACCACCCTAGCAGAGGCTGATTGGCCCAGGGCCTCCATGTATCAC
AGGAAGGCTCTGGGCAGAGTGGCCCAATGCCCTGGTATTTCAGGCCAGCCTGTCTCTGGCACTAGAGATA
GGGCAGGCAAGGTCAGGCTGCCCAAGAGGCAGAGGACACACAGATGTATGGTACTGGCAGAGAGAAGGTA
TCAGAGCATTTTGATTTCCTTTGGTTTTTTAAAATTGGGTGTTTTATTTTAATTTTTTTAAATTAATTTA
TTTGTTTGTTTGTTTTTGGTTTTTCAAGACAGGGTTTCTCTGTATAGCCCTGGCTGACCTGGAACTCATT
CTGTAGACCAAGCTGGCCTCAAACTCAGAAGTCCACCTGCCTCTGCCTCCCGAGTGCTGGGATTAAAGGC
GTGCACTCCCATGCCCAGCTGTGTTTTATTTTTAATTACGTGTATGTGTGTATGCCTTTGTGTAGGGGTG
GGGGGTGGGGGTGTCCATATGAGTGCAGGTGACTTCAGAGGCCAGGGGTGTGGGTTCCCTTGGAGCTGGA
GTTATAGGCAGTTGTGAGCCACCTGATATGGATCTGATATGGATGCTGGGAACTGAACCAGGGTCCTCTG
GAACAGGAGCAATGTCTCTTACCCTCTGAACCATCTCACTCCAGGTCCCTCCCCCCCCCCTTTTTTTTTT
CCTTTTTGGTAGGCAAACTCTTGGTGTTTCAGATCTCTCGACTCTAGAGGGTATATAATGGATCCCATCG
CGTCTCAGCCTCACTTTGAGCTCCTCCACACGAATTTCGACCGATCCTGAGAACTTCAGGGTGAGTTTGG
GGACCCTTGATTGTTCTTTCTTTTTCGCTATTGTAAAATTCATGTTATATGGAGGGGGCAAAGTTTTCAG
GGTGTTGTTTAGAATGGGAAGATGTCCCTTGTATCACCATGGACCCTCATGATAATTTTGTTTCTTTCAC
TTTCTACTCTGTTGACAACCATTGTCTCCTCTTATTTTCTTTTCATTTTCTGTAACTTTTTCGTTAAACT
TTAGCTTGCATTTGTAACGAATTTTTAAATTCACTTTTGTTTATTTGTCAGATTGTAAGTACTTTCTCTA
ATCACTTTTTTTTCAAGGCAATCAGGGTATATTATATTGTACTTCAGCACAGTTTTAGAGAACAATTGTT
ATAATTAAATGATAAGGTAGAATATTTCTGCATATAAATTCTGGCTGGCGTGGAAATATTCTTATTGGTA
GAAACAACTACACCCTGGTCATCATCCTGCCTTTCTCTTTATGGTTACAATGATATACACTGTTTGAGAT
GAGGATAAAATACTCTGAGTCCAAACCGGGCCCCTCTGCTAACCATGTTCATGCCTTCTTCTCTTTCCTA
CAGCTCCTGGGCAACGTGCTGGTTGTTGTGCTGTCTCATCATTTTGGCAAAGAATTCCTCGACGGATCCA
CCGGTCGCCACCATGGTGAGCAAGGGCGAGGAGCTGTTCACCGGGGTGGTGCCCATCCTGGTCGAGCTGG
ACGGCGACGTAAACGGCCACAAGTTCAGCGTGTCCGGCGAGGGCGAGGGCGATGCCACCTACGGCAAGCT
GACCCTGAAGTTCATCTGCACCACCGGCAAGCTGCCCGTGCCCTGGCCCACCCTCGTGACCACCCTGACC
TACGGCGTGCAGTGCTTCAGCCGCTACCCCGACCACATGAAGCAGCACGACTTCTTCAAGTCCGCCATGC
CCGAAGGCTACGTCCAGGAGCGCACCATCTTCTTCAAGGACGACGGCAACTACAAGACCCGCGCCGAGGT
GAAGTTCGAGGGCGACACCCTGGTGAACCGCATCGAGCTGAAGGGCATCGACTTCAAGGAGGACGGCAAC
ATCCTGGGGCACAAGCTGGAGTACAACTACAACAGCCACAACGTCTATATCATGGCCGACAAGCAGAAGA
ACGGCATCAAGGTGAACTTCAAGATCCGCCACAACATCGAGGACGGCAGCGTGCAGCTCGCCGACCACTA
CCAGCAGAACACCCCCATCGGCGACGGCCCCGTGCTGCTGCCCGACAACCACTACCTGAGCACCCAGTCC
GCCCTGAGCAAAGACCCCAACGAGAAGCGCGATCACATGGTCCTGCTGGAGTTCGTGACCGCCGCCGGGA
TCACTCTCGGCATGGACGAGCTGTACAAGTAAAGCGGCCGCCACCGCGGTGGAGCTCGAATTAATTCATC
GATGATGATCCAGACATGATAAGATACATTGATGAGTTTGGACAAACCACAACTAGAATGCAGTGAAAAA
AATGCTTTATTTGTGAAATTTGTGATGCTATTGCTTTATTTGTAACCATTATAAGCTGCAATAAACAAGT
TAACAACAACAATTGCATTCATTTTATGTTTCAGGTTCAGGGGGAGGTGTGGGAGGTTTTTTAAAGCAAG
TAAAACCTCTACAAATGTGGTATGGCTGATTATGATCCTCTAGATCAGATCCGAAGATACGGCCACGGGT
GCTCTTGATCCTGTGGCTGATTTTGGACTGTGCTGCTCGCAGCTGCTGATGAATCACATACTTCCTCCAT
TTTCTTCCACTGATTGACTGTTATAATTTCCCTAATTTCCAGGTCAAGGTGCTGTGCATTGTGGTAATAG
ATGTGACATGACGTCACTTCCAAAGGACCAATGAACATGTCTGACCAATTTCATATAATGTGAAAACGAT
TTTCATAGGCAGAATAAATAACATTTAAATTAAACTGGGCATCAGCGCAATTCAATTGGTTTGGTAATAG
CAAGGGAAAATAGAATGAAGTGATCTCCAAAAAATAAGTACTTTTTGACTGTAAATAAAATTGTAAGGAG
TAAAAAGTACTTTTTTTTCTAAAAAAATGTAATTAAGTAAAAGTAAAAGTATTGATTTTTAATTGTACTC
AAGTAAAGTAAAAATCCCCAAAAATAATACTTAAGTACAGTAATCAAGTAAAATTACTCAAGTACTTTAC
ACCTCTGGTTCTTGACCCCCTACCTTCAGCAAGCCCAGCAGATCCACTAGTTCTAGAGCGGCCGCCACCG
CGGTGGAGCTCCAGCTTTTGTTCCCTTTAGTGAGGGTTAATTGCGCGCTTGGCGTAATCATGGTCATAGC
TGTTTCCTGTGTGAAATTGTTATCCGCTCACAATTCCACACAACATACGAGCCGGAAGCATAAAGTGTAA
AGCCTGGGGTGCCTAATGAGTGAGCTAACTCACATTAATTGCGTTGCGCTCACTGCCCGCTTTCCAGTCG
GGAAACCTGTCGTGCCAGCTGCATTAATGAATCGGCCAACGCGCGGGGAGAGGCGGTTTGCGTATTGGGC
GCTCTTCCGCTTCCTCGCTCACTGACTCGCTGCGCTCGGTCGTTCGGCTGCGGCGAGCGGTATCAGCTCA
CTCAAAGGCGGTAATACGGTTATCCACAGAATCAGGGGATAACGCAGGAAAGAACATGTGAGCAAAAGGC
CAGCAAAAGGCCAGGAACCGTAAAAAGGCCGCGTTGCTGGCGTTTTTCCATAGGCTCCGCCCCCCTGACG
AGCATCACAAAAATCGACGCTCAAGTCAGAGGTGGCGAAACCCGACAGGACTATAAAGATACCAGGCGTT
TCCCCCTGGAAGCTCCCTCGTGCGCTCTCCTGTTCCGACCCTGCCGCTTACCGGATACCTGTCCGCCTTT
CTCCCTTCGGGAAGCGTGGCGCTTTCTCATAGCTCACGCTGTAGGTATCTCAGTTCGGTGTAGGTCGTTC
GCTCCAAGCTGGGCTGTGTGCACGAACCCCCCGTTCAGCCCGACCGCTGCGCCTTATCCGGTAACTATCG
TCTTGAGTCCAACCCGGTAAGACACGACTTATCGCCACTGGCAGCAGCCACTGGTAACAGGATTAGCAGA
GCGAGGTATGTAGGCGGTGCTACAGAGTTCTTGAAGTGGTGGCCTAACTACGGCTACACTAGAAGAACAG
TATTTGGTATCTGCGCTCTGCTGAAGCCAGTTACCTTCGGAAAAAGAGTTGGTAGCTCTTGATCCGGCAA
ACAAACCACCGCTGGTAGCGGTGGTTTTTTTGTTTGCAAGCAGCAGATTACGCGCAGAAAAAAAGGATCT
CAAGAAGATCCTTTGATCTTTTCTACGGGGTCTGACGCTCAGTGGAACGAAAACTCACGTTAAGGGATTT
TGGTCATGAGATTATCAAAAAGGATCTTCACCTAGATCCTTTTAAATTAAAAATGAAGTTTTAAATCAAT
CTAAAGTATATATGAGTAAACTTGGTCTGACAGTTACCAATGCTTAATCAGTGAGGCACCTATCTCAGCG
ATCTGTCTATTTCGTTCATCCATAGTTGCCTGACTCCCCGTCGTGTAGATAACTACGATACGGGAGGGCT
TACCATCTGGCCCCAGTGCTGCAATGATACCGCGAGACCCACGCTCACCGGCTCCAGATTTATCAGCAAT
AAACCAGCCAGCCGGAAGGGCCGAGCGCAGAAGTGGTCCTGCAACTTTATCCGCCTCCATCCAGTCTATT
AATTGTTGCCGGGAAGCTAGAGTAAGTAGTTCGCCAGTTAATAGTTTGCGCAACGTTGTTGCCATTGCTA
CAGGCATCGTGGTGTCACGCTCGTCGTTTGGTATGGCTTCATTCAGCTCCGGTTCCCAACGATCAAGGCG
AGTTACATGATCCCCCATGTTGTGCAAAAAAGCGGTTAGCTCCTTCGGTCCTCCGATCGTTGTCAGAAGT
AAGTTGGCCGCAGTGTTATCACTCATGGTTATGGCAGCACTGCATAATTCTCTTACTGTCATGCCATCCG
TAAGATGCTTTTCTGTGACTGGTGAGTACTCAACCAAGTCATTCTGAGAATAGTGTATGCGGCGACCGAG
TTGCTCTTGCCCGGCGTCAATACGGGATAATACCGCGCCACATAGCAGAACTTTAAAAGTGCTCATCATT
GGAAAACGTTCTTCGGGGCGAAAACTCTCAAGGATCTTACCGCTGTTGAGATCCAGTTCGATGTAACCCA
CTCGTGCACCCAACTGATCTTCAGCATCTTTTACTTTCACCAGCGTTTCTGGGTGAGCAAAAACAGGAAG
GCAAAATGCCGCAAAAAAGGGAATAAGGGCGACACGGAAATGTTGAATACTCATACTCTTCCTTTTTCAA
TATTATTGAAGCATTTATCAGGGTTATTGTCTCATGAGCGGATACATATTTGAATGTATTTAGAAAAATA
AACAAATAGGGGTTCCGCGCACATTTCCCCGAAAAGTGCCACCTAAATTGTAAGCGTTAATATTTTGTTA
AAATTCGCGTTAAATTTTTGTTAAATCAGCTCATTTTTTAACCAATAGGCCGAAATCGGCAAAATCCCTT
ATAAATCAAAAGAATAGACCGAGATAGGGT
[37 nt withheld, positions 8081-8117]
AAAGAACGTGGACTCCAACGTCAAAGG
[49 nt withheld, positions 8145-8193]
T
[91 nt withheld, positions 8195-8285]
G
[124 nt withheld, positions 8287-8410]
CCCATTCGCCATTCAGGCTGCGCAACTGTTGGGAAGGGCGATCGGTGCGGGCCTCTTCGCTATTACGCCA
GCTGGCGAAAGGGGGATGTGCTGCAAGGCGATTAAGTTGGGTAACGCCAGGGTTTTCCCAGTCACGACGT
TGTAAAACGACGGCCAGTGAGCGCGCGTAATACGACTCACTATAGGGCGAATTGGGTACCAAATAGTAGG
AATTACCCACCTGTACAAGTGCTGAAAACTTGGATGAATAAGCCCGTTTGCCATTTTCTACTGCTATTTT
AAATCTTTTCTGTATTTGTCTGCATTTGTCTTTACCCTTGAATAAATGTTTTAGTTGTTTTTTTTCAATT
ATGACTGTGTTTAACAGACATTATTACAATAATATGTAATAGTAGTACACACTATTATTATGTAATAGTA
CTTGTTGACTGTATTTGAGAACTGGACCGAGTGAGTGTTACGTCACCCATTCAAAATGACTTACTTCTGG
CTCCAACAAAATGAAGTTAATTCAGTTGCCATTTTTCACTGTATGGACATCGCCGTGTTGGAGCTAGACG
TTGCCAATAAGCAAGAAAGAGCCGAGATGCGTCGAGTCTGAGTCACCGTTCCTATGGCAACCCCTCTAAC
CAATCAGAAGTAAGCTTGTTGGAAGTCCACAGCCTACCACTTGAAAGCGGGCTGCACAAAATCTGTCAAA
CGTTTTGAACGTTGGATGTGAGAGCACATACTTTTATTAAGGCATCTGGTTGGTCAGTTTATAATATCAA
CAACTTGGGCTACAGAAAAGAAAAGTTATTACAGAAATTATGATTAACAAGTACATGTTAAATAAAGATT
TTAATATGAATGCCACCACTGGAGCATTCATGCCATTTGGAGCTTCTTCCTGTTTGGATCACTAGAAGGA
GGAGGTCACTCATTACAGTTCTCATATACAGTCGTTGGTTGGTTGGTTGGTTGGTAGATTGATTGATTGA
TTGATTGATTGATTGATTGATTGATTGATTGATTGATTGATTGATTGATTGATTGATTGATTGGTAGTCA
AAATAAGAAATAATTTCCACAGATTCATTACAGAAATGATTAAATGCATACATAAAAAACTGGGGGGGGG
GGGGATACAACAACACACTTAAGTCACATTTGCCTACGTAAAGAAAAGTAAAGAAAATCAATAGCTATAT
TTTACATCTCCTTTTTTTGCTGTCTTTTAATTAGCCTTGTTTTGCTGTTATCTTGATTGAAACTGTAACT
TCTTCACCTGCTTCTTTTCTTTGTAGGTTTTGCCAGCCCAGAAACAGGCATGGCTGTGCAAGGCCAGAGC
ACCATGCACAATGCGCTGCATGTCTTCATGAACGGCTCAATGTCCTCAGTCCAGGGCTCAGCCAACGACC
CCATCTTCCTCCTTCACCATGCTTTCATTGACAGGTAACAAACACGTCATGACATTAGACTGCACAGTTT
TTGACAAAGTTCATACAATCTGTTGTTTATAGCTGCTACAATTAGTGAAGTTTGTGAATGTACTTGGATG
AGCAGCGAAAGATCAATTGAGATCAATTGTTAGAGTTTGGTTGCCCTGCAGAGCAAAGAACAAAAAATAA
TCTGGTGGCTTTACTGCGTGAGGTTATTATTGGTGGAATAGAAACACAAAACATAATTGCATTTATTTGT
TTAATTTTTTATCTTATCTTAACTTTCATCTTGCATATTTGTTTCTTACATCATTTCTAGCATCTTTGAG
CGCTGGCTAAGAACTCATCAGCCTCCCCGGTCCATCTACCCACGTACCAATGCACCAATTGGCCACAATG
ACGGCTACTACATGGTGCCATTCCTTCCTCTTTATAGGAATGGAGACTACCTCCTGTCCAACAATGCTCT
TGGATACGAGTACGCCTACCTGTTGGACCCAGGTCATTGCACAACACCAGAAATGCCCTCTGATCTGCAA
AAGACGTGAATATCTGTTCAGACACCCATATCCACTCTGTTCCACACAGGTCAGAGGTTTGTCCAGGAGT
TCTTGACAGAGGTGTAAAAAGTACTCAAAAATTTTACTCAAGTGAAAGTACAAGTACTTAGGGAAAATTT
TACTCAATTAAAAGTAAAAGTATCTGGCTAGAATCTTACTTGAGTAAAAGTAAAAAAGTACTCCATTAAA
ATTGTACTTGAGTATTAAGGAAGTAAAAGTAAAAGCAAGAAAGAAAACTAGAGATTCTTGTTTAAGCTTT
TAATCTCAAAAAACATTAAATGAAATGCATACAAGGTTTTATCCTGCTTTAGAACTGTTTGTATTTAATT
ATCAAACTATAAGACAGACAATCTAATGCCAGTACACGCTACTCAAAGTTGTAAAACCTCAGATTTAACT
TCAGTAGAAGCTGATTCTCAAAATTGTTAGTGTCAAGCCTAGCTCTTTTGGGGCTGAAAAGCAATCCTGC
AGTGCTGAAAAGCCTCTCACAGGCAGCCGATGCGGGAAGAGGTGTATTAGTCTTGATAGAGAGGCTGCAA
ATAGCAGGAAACGTGAGCAGAGACTCCCTGGTGTCTGAAACACAGGCCAGATGGGCCCTCGAGGATATC
