>Addgene plasmid #89378 | E1b-GFP-Tol2-Gateway mmu SE-Irf2bpl I | depositor partial sequence | sequence record 173144 | Super-enhancer region
CAGTCTCTAGCTCAATTTTGCCTCAGTTTCCTCTCTGCTGACTAAAAAGGGATTTTGTGAGGATCAAATG
ACCTCACAACTGGGCAGCAGGGTCCCAGACTTCACTCAGTGTCTTTCAGTGCAAGGATGACTCCAGTGTT
GTGGGCGTCTCTCAGGCTGTGAGACTTTCTCACTGAGGACAGTTCTGAAGCTAGCAGCCCCTGTGAGAGG
CAACCAGCATGTGGGCAAATCCTCAGCACACACGTTCTTTCCCTTTTCCTCAAGGGTGGTGTTTTCCTCA
GACAACAGCCAGCTTCCTGCCTTTGGCCTGTTATTCAGAGGTACCGCTCACAAGGCGTGGTACTCAGGGT
ACTGGAGCTTCTCCACGGAGGGCTAGCAAGGAGAGAGAGGTGCTCCACCGTGGTGGGGATCACTCCAGGG
GAGGAATTGGAAACCACAGCAGAAGGTCCGAGAGAACAAAGACATGAAGGATCCCACCCAATTCTTTCCT
ACAGCGACCTTCCAAAAAGGGTCGCTCTTTCTGGGTGGTGACCTGAAAGGTACCTCCCACTGGAATTATC
TAGGATGGCCCGCCCCATCTGCCTATTTCTCTGGGGTTCACTACCACCTTGCTGGGGAAGCTTGTTGTTC
CTCCTGGGAACAGGGTTTCTCTGTGTAGCCCGGGCTTGTCCTAGCCTCCAGCGGGCACTGAGCCTCCACC
CTCCCCTCTCCTTCCTGGACACGTGGTTTTATTTTTAACCTGAATTTACAGGCAGGATCTGGAAAAGCCA
GTTTGTGGCAGCTTCTAGTCTTTCTGCTTCCCTCCCCCACCTGAAGAGTAAGTAGCTGGACCGTGCTTGG
AGAGGTAGGGGGGCCTGGGCAGCAGGTGTGGATAAAGGGCAACCTGCTAGGCCTTGCCAGTTAGAGGACT
CCCAGCTCTAGTGGGGTGGGGTGAAATCAGCCGAACCTTCTGGGCTTTTCTGATGTAACCACCCTAGCAG
AGGCTGATTGGCCCAGGGCCTCCATGTATCACAGGAAGGCTCTGGGCAGAGTGGCCCAATGCCCTGGTAT
TTCAGGCCAGCCTGTCTCTGGCACTAGAGATAGGGCAGGCAAGGTCAGGCTGCCCAAGAGGCAGAGGACA
CACAGATGTATGGTACTGGCAGAGAGAAGGTATCAGAGCATTTTGATTTCCTTTGGTTTTTTAAAATTGG
GTGTTTTATTTTAATTTTTTTAAATTAATTTATTTGTTTGTTTGTTTTTGGTTTTTCAAGACAGGGTTTC
TCTGTATAGCCCTGGCTGACCTGGAACTCATTCTGTAGACCAAGCTGGCCTCAAACTCAGAAGTCCACCT
GCCTCTGCCTCCCGAGTGCTGGGATTAAAGGCGTGCACTCCCATGCCCAGCTGTGTTTTATTTTTAATTA
CGTGTATGTGTGTATGCCTTTGTGTAGGGGTGGGGGGTGGGGGTGTCCATATGAGTGCAGGTGACTTCAG
AGGCCAGGGGTGTGGGTTCCCTTGGAGCTGGAGTTATAGGCAGTTGTGAGCCACCTGATATGGATCTGAT
ATGGATGCTGGGAACTGAACCAGGGTCCTCTGGAACAGGAGCAATGTCTCTTACCCTCTGAACCATCTCA
CTCCAGGTCCCTCCCCCCCCCCTTTTTTTTTTCCTTTTTGGTAGGCAAACTCTTGGTGTTTC
